Addgene plasmid #39765: D-raf R217L+S620A
Depositing lab: Norbert Perrimon. Depositing organization: Harvard Medical School. Publication: Genetic and molecular analyses of mutations involved in Drosophila raf signal transduction. Lu X, Melnick MB, Hsu JC, Perrimon N. EMBO J. 1994 Jun 1;13(11):2592-9. PubMed 8013459.
Backbone
  Vector backbone: pCaSpeR-4
  Backbone size w/o insert (bp): 7855
  Vector type: Insect Expression
Growth in bacteria
  Bacterial resistance: Ampicillin, 100 μg/mL
  Growth temperature: 37°C
  Growth strain: DH5alpha
  Copy number: Unknown
Gene/Insert
  Gene/Insert name: d-raf
  Species: D. melanogaster (fly)
  Mutation: R217L and S620A
  Entrez Gene: Raf (a.k.a. Dmel_CG2845, 11-29, C110, CG2845, D-RAF, D-Raf, D-raf, D-raf1, DRaf, DRaf1, Dmel\CG2845, Draf, Draf-1, Draf1, EG:BACH48C10.3, Phl, RAF, Raf/phl, Raf1, dRaf, draf, l(1)2Fe, l(1)G0475, l(1)ph, l(1)phl, l(1)pole hole, l(1)polehole, l(1)polehole/draf, l(1)raf, lincRNA.937, ph, ph1, phl, raf, raf-1, raf1, rafl)
  Cloning method: Unknown
  Sequencing primers: 5′ pCaspeR4-5; 3′ pCaspeR4-3
Terms and licenses: Academic/Nonprofit Terms; Industry Terms: Not Available to Industry
Depositor comments: Perrimon Lab plasmid #89
How to cite: D-raf R217L+S620A was a gift from Norbert Perrimon (Addgene plasmid # 39765 ; http://n2t.net/addgene:39765 ; RRID:Addgene_39765)
