[The description below was written by a language model from this plasmid's Addgene catalogue record.]
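Description:
D-raf R217L+S620A is a Drosophila transformation construct built on pCaSpeR-4, a backbone of about 7.9 kb catalogued here as an insect expression vector. pCaSpeR-4 is a standard P-element vector: the cloning site and a mini-white eye-colour marker lie between P-element ends, so that with a transposase source the cassette can integrate into the fly germline and transformants can be recognised by eye pigmentation. These backbone properties come from general knowledge of the vector, since no feature table accompanies the record. In bacteria the plasmid is selected with ampicillin; its copy number is listed as unknown.

The insert is the Drosophila melanogaster Raf gene (also known as D-raf, pole hole or phl, CG2845), which encodes the serine/threonine kinase acting downstream of Ras in receptor tyrosine kinase signalling. This version carries two amino-acid substitutions, R217L and S620A. The record does not explain what each change does, so their functional consequences should be taken from the associated study rather than inferred here. pCaSpeR-4 has no promoter of its own for the insert, and the record does not state which promoter drives expression, whether the insert is a genomic fragment or a cDNA, its size, or how it was cloned. No tags or reporters are listed.

The plasmid comes from a genetic and molecular analysis of mutations affecting Drosophila raf signal transduction, and it is most plausibly used to generate transgenic flies expressing this doubly mutated D-raf, so its activity can be tested in vivo.
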