>Addgene plasmid #39765 | D-raf R217L+S620A | addgene partial sequence | sequence record 57599 | draf-F1 5'-AAGCCGAGCTGAACACTACC-3'
AGCTATTTATAAAATACCCGACATATGTGTATGTATGTATCTCACGACTTTGGTTCTTGCCCACAGAATA
CCAGGAGTTGACCTCCAAGCTCCACGAACTGGAGGCCAAGGAGCAGGAACTAATGGAGCGACTGAACTCG
CAGGACCAGCAGGAGGACTCCTCCTTGGTCGAGCGGTTCAAGGAGCAGCCCCACTATCAAAATCAAACTC
AAATCCTGCAGCAACAACGGCAATTGGCGCGAGTGCACCACGGCAACGATCTAACCGATAGCTTGGGCTC
TCAGCCGGGCAGCCAATGTGGAACTTTGACCCGTCAGCCCAAGATCCTTTTGCGAGCCCACCTGCCCAAT
CAACAGCGCACTTCAGTGGAGGTAATTTCGGGAGTACGACTATGTGATGCCCTCATGAAGGCCCTGAAAC
TCCTGCAACTAACGCCGGATATGTGCGAAGTAAGCACAACTCATTCCGGAAGACATATCATACCCTGGCA
CACGGATATCGGCACTCTGCATGTGGAGGAGATCTTTGTCAGGCTGCTGGATAAGTTTCCCATTAGGACA
CACATCAAGCACCAGATCATACGGAAGACCTTCTTCTCGTTGGTATTCTGCGAGGGCTGTCGAAGGCTTC
TGTTCACCGGGTTCTACTGTAGCCAGTGTAATTTTCGATTCCATCAGAGGTGTGCCAATAGAGTGCCGAT
GCTGTGCCAGCCCTTTCCGATGGATAGCTACTATCAGCTACTGCTGGCCGAGAATCCGGATAATGGCGTT
GGTTTCCCCGGCAGAGGCACTGCTGTCCGCTTCAATATGAGCAGCCGGAGTCGCAGTCGTCGTTGCAGCA
GCAGTGGCAGCAGCAGCAGCTCGAAGCCACCATCTTCATCCTCCGGCAATCATCGACAGGGTCGTCCGCC
GAGGATCAGCCAAGAC
